Addgene plasmid #196628: pLentiCRISPRv2_mSTING_scrambled_gRNA_2
Purpose: Scrambled control 2 for STING knock-out in murine cells.
Depositing lab: Nicolas Manel. Depositing organization: Institut Curie. Publication: Selective STING stimulation in dendritic cells primes antitumor T cell responses. Jneid B, Bochnakian A, Hoffmann C, Delisle F, Djacoto E, Sirven P, Denizeau J, Sedlik C, Gerber-Ferder Y, Fiore F, Akyol R, Brousse C, Kramer R, Walters I, Carlioz S, Salmon H, Malissen B, Dalod M, Piaggio E, Manel N. Sci Immunol. 2023 Jan 13;8(79):eabn6612. doi: 10.1126/sciimmunol.abn6612. Epub 2023 Jan 13. PubMed 36638189.
Backbone
  Vector backbone: pLentiCRISPRv2
  Vector type: Lentiviral, CRISPR
Growth in bacteria
  Bacterial resistance: Ampicillin, 100 μg/mL
  Growth temperature: 30°C
  Growth strain: NEB Stable
  Copy number: High Copy
Gene/Insert
  Gene/Insert name: mSTING scrambled gRNA 2
  gRNA/shRNA sequence: GCCGTTGCCGACGGTACGTG
  Species: M. musculus (mouse)
  Mutation: WT
  Cloning method: Restriction Enzyme; 5′ cloning site Unknown (unknown if destroyed)
Terms and licenses: Academic/Nonprofit Terms; Industry Terms: Not Available to Industry
How to cite: pLentiCRISPRv2_mSTING_scrambled_gRNA_2 was a gift from Nicolas Manel (Addgene plasmid # 196628 ; http://n2t.net/addgene:196628 ; RRID:Addgene_196628)
