[The description below was written by a language model from this plasmid's Addgene catalogue record and pLannotate feature annotations shown in this document.]
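Description:
pLentiCRISPRv2_mSTING_scrambled_gRNA_2 is an all-in-one lentiviral CRISPR plasmid of about 13 kb, built on the pLentiCRISPRv2 backbone. It serves as the second scrambled guide control for experiments that knock out STING in mouse cells. In bacteria it replicates from a high-copy ColE1/pUC-type origin and is selected with ampicillin through the bla gene. An f1 origin is also present.

The transfer cassette follows a third-generation, self-inactivating design. A CMV enhancer/promoter fused to a truncated HIV-1 5' LTR drives Tat-independent production of genomic RNA in packaging cells. This is followed by the Ψ packaging signal with a gag fragment, the RRE for Rev-dependent nuclear export, and the cPPT/CTS, which aids nuclear import. The cassette ends in a ΔU3 3' LTR that leaves the integrated provirus without LTR promoter activity, and a bGH polyadenylation signal follows it.

Between the LTRs, a human U6 Pol III promoter expresses the scrambled 20-nt spacer fused to the Streptococcus pyogenes gRNA scaffold. An EF-1α core promoter drives S. pyogenes Cas9, with a puromycin N-acetyltransferase coding sequence downstream for selecting transduced cells. The feature table does not annotate the linker between Cas9 and PuroR. A WPRE downstream enhances transcript expression. Outside the viral region, an SV40/EM7-driven BleoR cassette with an SV40 poly(A) signal is carried over from the backbone.

Because the guide is a scrambled sequence meant not to direct editing of STING, cells transduced with this construct go through the same Cas9 expression, transduction and puromycin selection as knockout cells. They therefore provide a matched negative control for the STING-targeting guides.
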