Features (pLannotate 1.2.2; 33 found; start..end, strand, type, name):
     31..83      -  misc_feature   bom (fragment): basis of mobility region from pBR322
    238..617     +  enhancer       CMV enhancer: human cytomegalovirus immediate early enhancer
    618..817     +  promoter       CMV promoter: human cytomegalovirus (CMV) immediate early promoter
    835..1015    +  LTR            5' LTR (truncated): truncated 5' long terminal repeat (LTR) from HIV-1
   1062..1187    +  misc_feature   HIV-1 Ψ: packaging signal of human immunodeficiency virus type 1
   1171..1534    +  CDS            HIV-1 gag (fragment): gag protein from human immunodeficiency virus 1; gag
   1680..1913    +  misc_feature   RRE: The Rev response element (RRE) of HIV-1 allows for Rev-dependent mRNA export from the nucleus to the cytoplasm.
   2290..2390    +  CDS            Rev (fragment): human immunodeficiency virus 1 (HIV-1) Rev protein; rev; enhances nuclear export of unspliced and incompletely spliced viral mRNAs
   2440..2557    +  misc_feature   cPPT/CTS: central polypurine tract and central termination sequence of HIV-1
   2608..2848    +  promoter       U6 promoter: RNA polymerase III promoter for human U6 snRNA
   2878..2953    +  misc_RNA       gRNA scaffold: guide RNA scaffold for the Streptococcus pyogenes CRISPR/Cas9 system
   2971..2989    +  CDS            small t antigen (fragment): SV40 (simian virus 40) small t antigen
   3015..3226    +  promoter       EF-1α core promoter: core promoter for human elongation factor EF-1α
   3251..7354    +  CDS            Cas9: Cas9 (Csn1) endonuclease from the Streptococcus pyogenes Type II CRISPR/Cas system generates RNA-guided double strand breaks in DNA
   7492..8089    +  CDS            PuroR (fragment): puromycin N-acetyltransferase; pac from Streptomyces; confers resistance to puromycin
   8105..8693    +  misc_feature   WPRE: woodchuck hepatitis virus posttranscriptional regulatory element
   8744..8763    +  misc_feature   cPPT/CTS (fragment): central polypurine tract and central termination sequence of HIV-1
   8765..8998    +  LTR            3' LTR (ΔU3): self-inactivating 3' long terminal repeat (LTR) from HIV-1
   9030..9254    +  polyA_signal   bGH poly(A) signal: bovine growth hormone polyadenylation signal
   9258..9279    +  promoter       SV40 promoter (fragment): SV40 enhancer and early promoter
   9300..9728    +  rep_origin     f1 ori (sequence partly withheld): f1 bacteriophage origin of replication; arrow indicates direction of (+) strand synthesis
   9742..10071   +  promoter       SV40 promoter: SV40 enhancer and early promoter
  10119..10166   +  promoter       EM7 promoter: synthetic bacterial promoter&nbsp
  10185..10559   +  CDS            BleoR: antibiotic-binding protein; Sh ble from Streptoalloteichus hindustanus; confers resistance to bleomycin, phleomycin, and Zeocin™
  10569..10694   +  CDS            ble (fragment): BLE_KLEPN - Experimental evidence at protein level: Swiss-Prot protein existence level 1. Binding protein with a strong affinity to the bleomycin family of antibiotics. Binds to CL990; an antimitotic-antibiotic compound. From Klebsiella pneumoniae.
  10689..10810   +  polyA_signal   SV40 poly(A) signal: SV40 polyadenylation signal
  10881..10903   -  protein_bind   lac operator (fragment): The lac repressor binds to the lac operator to inhibit transcription in E. coli. This inhibition can be relieved by adding lactose or isopropyl-β-D-thiogalactopyranoside (IPTG). lac repressor encoded by lacI
  10907..10937   -  promoter       lac promoter: promoter for the E. coli lac operon
  10952..10973   -  protein_bind   CAP binding site: CAP binding activates transcription in the presence of cAMP. E. coli catabolite activator protein
  10986..11078   -  CDS            lacI (fragment): lac repressor; lacI; The lac repressor binds to the lac operator to inhibit transcription in E. coli. This inhibition can be relieved by adding lactose or isopropyl-β-D-thiogalactopyranoside (IPTG).
  11261..11849   -  rep_origin     ori: high-copy-number ColE1/pMB1/pBR322/pUC origin of replication
  12020..12880   -  CDS            AmpR: β-lactamase; bla; confers resistance to ampicillin, carbenicillin, and related antibiotics
  12881..12985   -  promoter       AmpR promoter: bla
>Addgene plasmid #196628 | pLentiCRISPRv2_mSTING_scrambled_gRNA_2 | addgene full sequence | sequence record 385703 | Addgene NGS Result
GTCGACGGATCGGGAGATCTCCCGATCCCCTATGGTGCACTCTCAGTACAATCTGCTCTGATGCCGCATA
GTTAAGCCAGTATCTGCTCCCTGCTTGTGTGTTGGAGGTCGCTGAGTAGTGCGCGAGCAAAATTTAAGCT
ACAACAAGGCAAGGCTTGACCGACAATTGCATGAAGAATCTGCTTAGGGTTAGGCGTTTTGCGCTGCTTC
GCGATGTACGGGCCAGATATACGCGTTGACATTGATTATTGACTAGTTATTAATAGTAATCAATTACGGG
GTCATTAGTTCATAGCCCATATATGGAGTTCCGCGTTACATAACTTACGGTAAATGGCCCGCCTGGCTGA
CCGCCCAACGACCCCCGCCCATTGACGTCAATAATGACGTATGTTCCCATAGTAACGCCAATAGGGACTT
TCCATTGACGTCAATGGGTGGAGTATTTACGGTAAACTGCCCACTTGGCAGTACATCAAGTGTATCATAT
GCCAAGTACGCCCCCTATTGACGTCAATGACGGTAAATGGCCCGCCTGGCATTATGCCCAGTACATGACC
TTATGGGACTTTCCTACTTGGCAGTACATCTACGTATTAGTCATCGCTATTACCATGGTGATGCGGTTTT
GGCAGTACATCAATGGGCGTGGATAGCGGTTTGACTCACGGGGATTTCCAAGTCTCCACCCCATTGACGT
CAATGGGAGTTTGTTTTGGCACCAAAATCAACGGGACTTTCCAAAATGTCGTAACAACTCCGCCCCATTG
ACGCAAATGGGCGGTAGGCGTGTACGGTGGGAGGTCTATATAAGCAGCGCGTTTTGCCTGTACTGGGTCT
CTCTGGTTAGACCAGATCTGAGCCTGGGAGCTCTCTGGCTAACTAGGGAACCCACTGCTTAAGCCTCAAT
AAAGCTTGCCTTGAGTGCTTCAAGTAGTGTGTGCCCGTCTGTTGTGTGACTCTGGTAACTAGAGATCCCT
CAGACCCTTTTAGTCAGTGTGGAAAATCTCTAGCAGTGGCGCCCGAACAGGGACTTGAAAGCGAAAGGGA
AACCAGAGGAGCTCTCTCGACGCAGGACTCGGCTTGCTGAAGCGCGCACGGCAAGAGGCGAGGGGCGGCG
ACTGGTGAGTACGCCAAAAATTTTGACTAGCGGAGGCTAGAAGGAGAGAGATGGGTGCGAGAGCGTCAGT
ATTAAGCGGGGGAGAATTAGATCGCGATGGGAAAAAATTCGGTTAAGGCCAGGGGGAAAGAAAAAATATA
AATTAAAACATATAGTATGGGCAAGCAGGGAGCTAGAACGATTCGCAGTTAATCCTGGCCTGTTAGAAAC
ATCAGAAGGCTGTAGACAAATACTGGGACAGCTACAACCATCCCTTCAGACAGGATCAGAAGAACTTAGA
TCATTATATAATACAGTAGCAACCCTCTATTGTGTGCATCAAAGGATAGAGATAAAAGACACCAAGGAAG
CTTTAGACAAGATAGAGGAAGAGCAAAACAAAAGTAAGACCACCGCACAGCAAGCGGCCGCTGATCTTCA
GACCTGGAGGAGGAGATATGAGGGACAATTGGAGAAGTGAATTATATAAATATAAAGTAGTAAAAATTGA
ACCATTAGGAGTAGCACCCACCAAGGCAAAGAGAAGAGTGGTGCAGAGAGAAAAAAGAGCAGTGGGAATA
GGAGCTTTGTTCCTTGGGTTCTTGGGAGCAGCAGGAAGCACTATGGGCGCAGCGTCAATGACGCTGACGG
TACAGGCCAGACAATTATTGTCTGGTATAGTGCAGCAGCAGAACAATTTGCTGAGGGCTATTGAGGCGCA
ACAGCATCTGTTGCAACTCACAGTCTGGGGCATCAAGCAGCTCCAGGCAAGAATCCTGGCTGTGGAAAGA
TACCTAAAGGATCAACAGCTCCTGGGGATTTGGGGTTGCTCTGGAAAACTCATTTGCACCACTGCTGTGC
CTTGGAATGCTAGTTGGAGTAATAAATCTCTGGAACAGATTTGGAATCACACGACCTGGATGGAGTGGGA
CAGAGAAATTAACAATTACACAAGCTTAATACACTCCTTAATTGAAGAATCGCAAAACCAGCAAGAAAAG
AATGAACAAGAATTATTGGAATTAGATAAATGGGCAAGTTTGTGGAATTGGTTTAACATAACAAATTGGC
TGTGGTATATAAAATTATTCATAATGATAGTAGGAGGCTTGGTAGGTTTAAGAATAGTTTTTGCTGTACT
TTCTATAGTGAATAGAGTTAGGCAGGGATATTCACCATTATCGTTTCAGACCCACCTCCCAACCCCGAGG
GGACCCGACAGGCCCGAAGGAATAGAAGAAGAAGGTGGAGAGAGAGACAGAGACAGATCCATTCGATTAG
TGAACGGATCGGCACTGCGTGCGCCAATTCTGCAGACAAATGGCAGTATTCATCCACAATTTTAAAAGAA
AAGGGGGGATTGGGGGGTACAGTGCAGGGGAAAGAATAGTAGACATAATAGCAACAGACATACAAACTAA
AGAATTACAAAAACAAATTACAAAAATTCAAAATTTTCGGGTTTATTACAGGGACAGCAGAGATCCAGTT
TGGTTAATTAAGGTACCGAGGGCCTATTTCCCATGATTCCTTCATATTTGCATATACGATACAAGGCTGT
TAGAGAGATAATTAGAATTAATTTGACTGTAAACACAAAGATATTAGTACAAAATACGTGACGTAGAAAG
TAATAATTTCTTGGGTAGTTTGCAGTTTTAAAATTATGTTTTAAAATGGACTATCATATGCTTACCGTAA
CTTGAAAGTATTTCGATTTCTTGGCTTTATATATCTTGTGGAAAGGACGAAACACCGGCCGTTGCCGACG
GTACGTGGTTTTAGAGCTAGAAATAGCAAGTTAAAATAAGGCTAGTCCGTTATCAACTTGAAAAAGTGGC
ACCGAGTCGGTGCTTTTTTGAATTCGCTAGCTAGGTCTTGAAAGGAGTGGGAATTGGCTCCGGTGCCCGT
CAGTGGGCAGAGCGCACATCGCCCACAGTCCCCGAGAAGTTGGGGGGAGGGGTCGGCAATTGATCCGGTG
CCTAGAGAAGGTGGCGCGGGGTAAACTGGGAAAGTGATGTCGTGTACTGGCTCCGCCTTTTTCCCGAGGG
TGGGGGAGAACCGTATATAAGTGCAGTAGTCGCCGTGAACGTTCTTTTTCGCAACGGGTTTGCCGCCAGA
ACACAGGACCGGTTCTAGAGCGCTGCCACCATGGACAAGAAGTACAGCATCGGCCTGGACATCGGCACCA
ACTCTGTGGGCTGGGCCGTGATCACCGACGAGTACAAGGTGCCCAGCAAGAAATTCAAGGTGCTGGGCAA
CACCGACCGGCACAGCATCAAGAAGAACCTGATCGGAGCCCTGCTGTTCGACAGCGGCGAAACAGCCGAG
GCCACCCGGCTGAAGAGAACCGCCAGAAGAAGATACACCAGACGGAAGAACCGGATCTGCTATCTGCAAG
AGATCTTCAGCAACGAGATGGCCAAGGTGGACGACAGCTTCTTCCACAGACTGGAAGAGTCCTTCCTGGT
GGAAGAGGATAAGAAGCACGAGCGGCACCCCATCTTCGGCAACATCGTGGACGAGGTGGCCTACCACGAG
AAGTACCCCACCATCTACCACCTGAGAAAGAAACTGGTGGACAGCACCGACAAGGCCGACCTGCGGCTGA
TCTATCTGGCCCTGGCCCACATGATCAAGTTCCGGGGCCACTTCCTGATCGAGGGCGACCTGAACCCCGA
CAACAGCGACGTGGACAAGCTGTTCATCCAGCTGGTGCAGACCTACAACCAGCTGTTCGAGGAAAACCCC
ATCAACGCCAGCGGCGTGGACGCCAAGGCCATCCTGTCTGCCAGACTGAGCAAGAGCAGACGGCTGGAAA
ATCTGATCGCCCAGCTGCCCGGCGAGAAGAAGAATGGCCTGTTCGGAAACCTGATTGCCCTGAGCCTGGG
CCTGACCCCCAACTTCAAGAGCAACTTCGACCTGGCCGAGGATGCCAAACTGCAGCTGAGCAAGGACACC
TACGACGACGACCTGGACAACCTGCTGGCCCAGATCGGCGACCAGTACGCCGACCTGTTTCTGGCCGCCA
AGAACCTGTCCGACGCCATCCTGCTGAGCGACATCCTGAGAGTGAACACCGAGATCACCAAGGCCCCCCT
GAGCGCCTCTATGATCAAGAGATACGACGAGCACCACCAGGACCTGACCCTGCTGAAAGCTCTCGTGCGG
CAGCAGCTGCCTGAGAAGTACAAAGAGATTTTCTTCGACCAGAGCAAGAACGGCTACGCCGGCTACATTG
ACGGCGGAGCCAGCCAGGAAGAGTTCTACAAGTTCATCAAGCCCATCCTGGAAAAGATGGACGGCACCGA
GGAACTGCTCGTGAAGCTGAACAGAGAGGACCTGCTGCGGAAGCAGCGGACCTTCGACAACGGCAGCATC
CCCCACCAGATCCACCTGGGAGAGCTGCACGCCATTCTGCGGCGGCAGGAAGATTTTTACCCATTCCTGA
AGGACAACCGGGAAAAGATCGAGAAGATCCTGACCTTCCGCATCCCCTACTACGTGGGCCCTCTGGCCAG
GGGAAACAGCAGATTCGCCTGGATGACCAGAAAGAGCGAGGAAACCATCACCCCCTGGAACTTCGAGGAA
GTGGTGGACAAGGGCGCTTCCGCCCAGAGCTTCATCGAGCGGATGACCAACTTCGATAAGAACCTGCCCA
ACGAGAAGGTGCTGCCCAAGCACAGCCTGCTGTACGAGTACTTCACCGTGTATAACGAGCTGACCAAAGT
GAAATACGTGACCGAGGGAATGAGAAAGCCCGCCTTCCTGAGCGGCGAGCAGAAAAAGGCCATCGTGGAC
CTGCTGTTCAAGACCAACCGGAAAGTGACCGTGAAGCAGCTGAAAGAGGACTACTTCAAGAAAATCGAGT
GCTTCGACTCCGTGGAAATCTCCGGCGTGGAAGATCGGTTCAACGCCTCCCTGGGCACATACCACGATCT
GCTGAAAATTATCAAGGACAAGGACTTCCTGGACAATGAGGAAAACGAGGACATTCTGGAAGATATCGTG
CTGACCCTGACACTGTTTGAGGACAGAGAGATGATCGAGGAACGGCTGAAAACCTATGCCCACCTGTTCG
ACGACAAAGTGATGAAGCAGCTGAAGCGGCGGAGATACACCGGCTGGGGCAGGCTGAGCCGGAAGCTGAT
CAACGGCATCCGGGACAAGCAGTCCGGCAAGACAATCCTGGATTTCCTGAAGTCCGACGGCTTCGCCAAC
AGAAACTTCATGCAGCTGATCCACGACGACAGCCTGACCTTTAAAGAGGACATCCAGAAAGCCCAGGTGT
CCGGCCAGGGCGATAGCCTGCACGAGCACATTGCCAATCTGGCCGGCAGCCCCGCCATTAAGAAGGGCAT
CCTGCAGACAGTGAAGGTGGTGGACGAGCTCGTGAAAGTGATGGGCCGGCACAAGCCCGAGAACATCGTG
ATCGAAATGGCCAGAGAGAACCAGACCACCCAGAAGGGACAGAAGAACAGCCGCGAGAGAATGAAGCGGA
TCGAAGAGGGCATCAAAGAGCTGGGCAGCCAGATCCTGAAAGAACACCCCGTGGAAAACACCCAGCTGCA
GAACGAGAAGCTGTACCTGTACTACCTGCAGAATGGGCGGGATATGTACGTGGACCAGGAACTGGACATC
AACCGGCTGTCCGACTACGATGTGGACCATATCGTGCCTCAGAGCTTTCTGAAGGACGACTCCATCGACA
ACAAGGTGCTGACCAGAAGCGACAAGAACCGGGGCAAGAGCGACAACGTGCCCTCCGAAGAGGTCGTGAA
GAAGATGAAGAACTACTGGCGGCAGCTGCTGAACGCCAAGCTGATTACCCAGAGAAAGTTCGACAATCTG
ACCAAGGCCGAGAGAGGCGGCCTGAGCGAACTGGATAAGGCCGGCTTCATCAAGAGACAGCTGGTGGAAA
CCCGGCAGATCACAAAGCACGTGGCACAGATCCTGGACTCCCGGATGAACACTAAGTACGACGAGAATGA
CAAGCTGATCCGGGAAGTGAAAGTGATCACCCTGAAGTCCAAGCTGGTGTCCGATTTCCGGAAGGATTTC
CAGTTTTACAAAGTGCGCGAGATCAACAACTACCACCACGCCCACGACGCCTACCTGAACGCCGTCGTGG
GAACCGCCCTGATCAAAAAGTACCCTAAGCTGGAAAGCGAGTTCGTGTACGGCGACTACAAGGTGTACGA
CGTGCGGAAGATGATCGCCAAGAGCGAGCAGGAAATCGGCAAGGCTACCGCCAAGTACTTCTTCTACAGC
AACATCATGAACTTTTTCAAGACCGAGATTACCCTGGCCAACGGCGAGATCCGGAAGCGGCCTCTGATCG
AGACAAACGGCGAAACCGGGGAGATCGTGTGGGATAAGGGCCGGGATTTTGCCACCGTGCGGAAAGTGCT
GAGCATGCCCCAAGTGAATATCGTGAAAAAGACCGAGGTGCAGACAGGCGGCTTCAGCAAAGAGTCTATC
CTGCCCAAGAGGAACAGCGATAAGCTGATCGCCAGAAAGAAGGACTGGGACCCTAAGAAGTACGGCGGCT
TCGACAGCCCCACCGTGGCCTATTCTGTGCTGGTGGTGGCCAAAGTGGAAAAGGGCAAGTCCAAGAAACT
GAAGAGTGTGAAAGAGCTGCTGGGGATCACCATCATGGAAAGAAGCAGCTTCGAGAAGAATCCCATCGAC
TTTCTGGAAGCCAAGGGCTACAAAGAAGTGAAAAAGGACCTGATCATCAAGCTGCCTAAGTACTCCCTGT
TCGAGCTGGAAAACGGCCGGAAGAGAATGCTGGCCTCTGCCGGCGAACTGCAGAAGGGAAACGAACTGGC
CCTGCCCTCCAAATATGTGAACTTCCTGTACCTGGCCAGCCACTATGAGAAGCTGAAGGGCTCCCCCGAG
GATAATGAGCAGAAACAGCTGTTTGTGGAACAGCACAAGCACTACCTGGACGAGATCATCGAGCAGATCA
GCGAGTTCTCCAAGAGAGTGATCCTGGCCGACGCTAATCTGGACAAAGTGCTGTCCGCCTACAACAAGCA
CCGGGATAAGCCCATCAGAGAGCAGGCCGAGAATATCATCCACCTGTTTACCCTGACCAATCTGGGAGCC
CCTGCCGCCTTCAAGTACTTTGACACCACCATCGACCGGAAGAGGTACACCAGCACCAAAGAGGTGCTGG
ACGCCACCCTGATCCACCAGAGCATCACCGGCCTGTACGAGACACGGATCGACCTGTCTCAGCTGGGAGG
CGACAAGCGACCTGCCGCCACAAAGAAGGCTGGACAGGCTAAGAAGAAGAAAGATTACAAAGACGATGAC
GATAAGGGATCCGGCGCAACAAACTTCTCTCTGCTGAAACAAGCCGGAGATGTCGAAGAGAATCCTGGAC
CGACCGAGTACAAGCCCACGGTGCGCCTCGCCACCCGCGACGACGTCCCCAGGGCCGTACGCACCCTCGC
CGCCGCGTTCGCCGACTACCCCGCCACGCGCCACACCGTCGATCCGGACCGCCACATCGAGCGGGTCACC
GAGCTGCAAGAACTCTTCCTCACGCGCGTCGGGCTCGACATCGGCAAGGTGTGGGTCGCGGACGACGGCG
CCGCGGTGGCGGTCTGGACCACGCCGGAGAGCGTCGAAGCGGGGGCGGTGTTCGCCGAGATCGGCCCGCG
CATGGCCGAGTTGAGCGGTTCCCGGCTGGCCGCGCAGCAACAGATGGAAGGCCTCCTGGCGCCGCACCGG
CCCAAGGAGCCCGCGTGGTTCCTGGCCACCGTCGGAGTCTCGCCCGACCACCAGGGCAAGGGTCTGGGCA
GCGCCGTCGTGCTCCCCGGAGTGGAGGCGGCCGAGCGCGCCGGGGTGCCCGCCTTCCTGGAGACCTCCGC
GCCCCGCAACCTCCCCTTCTACGAGCGGCTCGGCTTCACCGTCACCGCCGACGTCGAGGTGCCCGAAGGA
CCGCGCACCTGGTGCATGACCCGCAAGCCCGGTGCCTGAACGCGTTAAGTCGACAATCAACCTCTGGATT
ACAAAATTTGTGAAAGATTGACTGGTATTCTTAACTATGTTGCTCCTTTTACGCTATGTGGATACGCTGC
TTTAATGCCTTTGTATCATGCTATTGCTTCCCGTATGGCTTTCATTTTCTCCTCCTTGTATAAATCCTGG
TTGCTGTCTCTTTATGAGGAGTTGTGGCCCGTTGTCAGGCAACGTGGCGTGGTGTGCACTGTGTTTGCTG
ACGCAACCCCCACTGGTTGGGGCATTGCCACCACCTGTCAGCTCCTTTCCGGGACTTTCGCTTTCCCCCT
CCCTATTGCCACGGCGGAACTCATCGCCGCCTGCCTTGCCCGCTGCTGGACAGGGGCTCGGCTGTTGGGC
ACTGACAATTCCGTGGTGTTGTCGGGGAAATCATCGTCCTTTCCTTGGCTGCTCGCCTGTGTTGCCACCT
GGATTCTGCGCGGGACGTCCTTCTGCTACGTCCCTTCGGCCCTCAATCCAGCGGACCTTCCTTCCCGCGG
CCTGCTGCCGGCTCTGCGGCCTCTTCCGCGTCTTCGCCTTCGCCCTCAGACGAGTCGGATCTCCCTTTGG
GCCGCCTCCCCGCGTCGACTTTAAGACCAATGACTTACAAGGCAGCTGTAGATCTTAGCCACTTTTTAAA
AGAAAAGGGGGGACTGGAAGGGCTAATTCACTCCCAACGAAGACAAGATCTGCTTTTTGCTTGTACTGGG
TCTCTCTGGTTAGACCAGATCTGAGCCTGGGAGCTCTCTGGCTAACTAGGGAACCCACTGCTTAAGCCTC
AATAAAGCTTGCCTTGAGTGCTTCAAGTAGTGTGTGCCCGTCTGTTGTGTGACTCTGGTAACTAGAGATC
CCTCAGACCCTTTTAGTCAGTGTGGAAAATCTCTAGCAGGGCCCGTTTAAACCCGCTGATCAGCCTCGAC
TGTGCCTTCTAGTTGCCAGCCATCTGTTGTTTGCCCCTCCCCCGTGCCTTCCTTGACCCTGGAAGGTGCC
ACTCCCACTGTCCTTTCCTAATAAAATGAGGAAATTGCATCGCATTGTCTGAGTAGGTGTCATTCTATTC
TGGGGGGTGGGGTGGGGCAGGACAGCAAGGGGGAGGATTGGGAAGACAATAGCAGGCATGCTGGGGATGC
GGTGGGCTCTATGGCTTCTGAGGCGGAAAGAACCAGCTGGGGCTCTAGGGGGTATCCCC
[124 nt withheld, positions 9300-9423]
C
[91 nt withheld, positions 9425-9515]
A
[49 nt withheld, positions 9517-9565]
CCTTTGACGTTGGAGTCCACGTTCTTT
[37 nt withheld, positions 9593-9629]
ACCCTATCTCGGTCTATTCTTTTGATTTATAAGGGATTTTGCCGATTTCGGCCTATTGGTTAAAAAATGA
GCTGATTTAACAAAAATTTAACGCGAATTAATTCTGTGGAATGTGTGTCAGTTAGGGTGTGGAAAGTCCC
CAGGCTCCCCAGCAGGCAGAAGTATGCAAAGCATGCATCTCAATTAGTCAGCAACCAGGTGTGGAAAGTC
CCCAGGCTCCCCAGCAGGCAGAAGTATGCAAAGCATGCATCTCAATTAGTCAGCAACCATAGTCCCGCCC
CTAACTCCGCCCATCCCGCCCCTAACTCCGCCCAGTTCCGCCCATTCTCCGCCCCATGGCTGACTAATTT
TTTTTATTTATGCAGAGGCCGAGGCCGCCTCTGCCTCTGAGCTATTCCAGAAGTAGTGAGGAGGCTTTTT
TGGAGGCCTAGGCTTTTGCAAAAAGCTCCCGGGAGCTTGTATATCCATTTTCGGATCTGATCAGCACGTG
TTGACAATTAATCATCGGCATAGTATATCGGCATAGTATAATACGACAAGGTGAGGAACTAAACCATGGC
CAAGTTGACCAGTGCCGTTCCGGTGCTCACCGCGCGCGACGTCGCCGGAGCGGTCGAGTTCTGGACCGAC
CGGCTCGGGTTCTCCCGGGACTTCGTGGAGGACGACTTCGCCGGTGTGGTCCGGGACGACGTGACCCTGT
TCATCAGCGCGGTCCAGGACCAGGTGGTGCCGGACAACACCCTGGCCTGGGTGTGGGTGCGCGGCCTGGA
CGAGCTGTACGCCGAGTGGTCGGAGGTCGTGTCCACGAACTTCCGGGACGCCTCCGGGCCGGCCATGACC
GAGATCGGCGAGCAGCCGTGGGGGCGGGAGTTCGCCCTGCGCGACCCGGCCGGCAACTGCGTGCACTTCG
TGGCCGAGGAGCAGGACTGACACGTGCTACGAGATTTCGATTCCACCGCCGCCTTCTATGAAAGGTTGGG
CTTCGGAATCGTTTTCCGGGACGCCGGCTGGATGATCCTCCAGCGCGGGGATCTCATGCTGGAGTTCTTC
GCCCACCCCAACTTGTTTATTGCAGCTTATAATGGTTACAAATAAAGCAATAGCATCACAAATTTCACAA
ATAAAGCATTTTTTTCACTGCATTCTAGTTGTGGTTTGTCCAAACTCATCAATGTATCTTATCATGTCTG
TATACCGTCGACCTCTAGCTAGAGCTTGGCGTAATCATGGTCATAGCTGTTTCCTGTGTGAAATTGTTAT
CCGCTCACAATTCCACACAACATACGAGCCGGAAGCATAAAGTGTAAAGCCTGGGGTGCCTAATGAGTGA
GCTAACTCACATTAATTGCGTTGCGCTCACTGCCCGCTTTCCAGTCGGGAAACCTGTCGTGCCAGCTGCA
TTAATGAATCGGCCAACGCGCGGGGAGAGGCGGTTTGCGTATTGGGCGCTCTTCCGCTTCCTCGCTCACT
GACTCGCTGCGCTCGGTCGTTCGGCTGCGGCGAGCGGTATCAGCTCACTCAAAGGCGGTAATACGGTTAT
CCACAGAATCAGGGGATAACGCAGGAAAGAACATGTGAGCAAAAGGCCAGCAAAAGGCCAGGAACCGTAA
AAAGGCCGCGTTGCTGGCGTTTTTCCATAGGCTCCGCCCCCCTGACGAGCATCACAAAAATCGACGCTCA
AGTCAGAGGTGGCGAAACCCGACAGGACTATAAAGATACCAGGCGTTTCCCCCTGGAAGCTCCCTCGTGC
GCTCTCCTGTTCCGACCCTGCCGCTTACCGGATACCTGTCCGCCTTTCTCCCTTCGGGAAGCGTGGCGCT
TTCTCATAGCTCACGCTGTAGGTATCTCAGTTCGGTGTAGGTCGTTCGCTCCAAGCTGGGCTGTGTGCAC
GAACCCCCCGTTCAGCCCGACCGCTGCGCCTTATCCGGTAACTATCGTCTTGAGTCCAACCCGGTAAGAC
ACGACTTATCGCCACTGGCAGCAGCCACTGGTAACAGGATTAGCAGAGCGAGGTATGTAGGCGGTGCTAC
AGAGTTCTTGAAGTGGTGGCCTAACTACGGCTACACTAGAAGAACAGTATTTGGTATCTGCGCTCTGCTG
AAGCCAGTTACCTTCGGAAAAAGAGTTGGTAGCTCTTGATCCGGCAAACAAACCACCGCTGGTAGCGGTG
GTTTTTTTGTTTGCAAGCAGCAGATTACGCGCAGAAAAAAAGGATCTCAAGAAGATCCTTTGATCTTTTC
TACGGGGTCTGACGCTCAGTGGAACGAAAACTCACGTTAAGGGATTTTGGTCATGAGATTATCAAAAAGG
ATCTTCACCTAGATCCTTTTAAATTAAAAATGAAGTTTTAAATCAATCTAAAGTATATATGAGTAAACTT
GGTCTGACAGTTACCAATGCTTAATCAGTGAGGCACCTATCTCAGCGATCTGTCTATTTCGTTCATCCAT
AGTTGCCTGACTCCCCGTCGTGTAGATAACTACGATACGGGAGGGCTTACCATCTGGCCCCAGTGCTGCA
ATGATACCGCGAGACCCACGCTCACCGGCTCCAGATTTATCAGCAATAAACCAGCCAGCCGGAAGGGCCG
AGCGCAGAAGTGGTCCTGCAACTTTATCCGCCTCCATCCAGTCTATTAATTGTTGCCGGGAAGCTAGAGT
AAGTAGTTCGCCAGTTAATAGTTTGCGCAACGTTGTTGCCATTGCTACAGGCATCGTGGTGTCACGCTCG
TCGTTTGGTATGGCTTCATTCAGCTCCGGTTCCCAACGATCAAGGCGAGTTACATGATCCCCCATGTTGT
GCAAAAAAGCGGTTAGCTCCTTCGGTCCTCCGATCGTTGTCAGAAGTAAGTTGGCCGCAGTGTTATCACT
CATGGTTATGGCAGCACTGCATAATTCTCTTACTGTCATGCCATCCGTAAGATGCTTTTCTGTGACTGGT
GAGTACTCAACCAAGTCATTCTGAGAATAGTGTATGCGGCGACCGAGTTGCTCTTGCCCGGCGTCAATAC
GGGATAATACCGCGCCACATAGCAGAACTTTAAAAGTGCTCATCATTGGAAAACGTTCTTCGGGGCGAAA
ACTCTCAAGGATCTTACCGCTGTTGAGATCCAGTTCGATGTAACCCACTCGTGCACCCAACTGATCTTCA
GCATCTTTTACTTTCACCAGCGTTTCTGGGTGAGCAAAAACAGGAAGGCAAAATGCCGCAAAAAAGGGAA
TAAGGGCGACACGGAAATGTTGAATACTCATACTCTTCCTTTTTCAATATTATTGAAGCATTTATCAGGG
TTATTGTCTCATGAGCGGATACATATTTGAATGTATTTAGAAAAATAAACAAATAGGGGTTCCGCGCACA
TTTCCCCGAAAAGTGCCACCTGAC
